>Addgene plasmid #170354 | PIP2-YFP(ST) sensor | addgene full sequence | sequence record 335507 | Addgene NGS Result
CCTGACGTCGACGGATCGGGAGATCTCCCGATCCCCTATGGTGCACTCTCAGTACAATCTGCTCTGATGC
CGCATAGTTAAGCCAGTATCTGCTCCCTGCTTGTGTGTTGGAGGTCGCTGAGTAGTGCGCGAGCAAAATT
TAAGCTACAACAAGGCAAGGCTTGACCGACAATTGCATGAAGAATCTGCTTAGGGTTAGGCGTTTTGCGC
TGCTTCGCGATGTACGGGCCAGATATACGCGTTGACATTGATTATTGACTAGTTATTAATAGTAATCAAT
TACGGGGTCATTAGTTCATAGCCCATATATGGAGTTCCGCGTTACATAACTTACGGTAAATGGCCCGCCT
GGCTGACCGCCCAACGACCCCCGCCCATTGACGTCAATAATGACGTATGTTCCCATAGTAACGCCAATAG
GGACTTTCCATTGACGTCAATGGGTGGAGTATTTACGGTAAACTGCCCACTTGGCAGTACATCAAGTGTA
TCATATGCCAAGTACGCCCCCTATTGACGTCAATGACGGTAAATGGCCCGCCTGGCATTATGCCCAGTAC
ATGACCTTATGGGACTTTCCTACTTGGCAGTACATCTACGTATTAGTCATCGCTATTACCATGGTGATGC
GGTTTTGGCAGTACATCAATGGGCGTGGATAGCGGTTTGACTCACGGGGATTTCCAAGTCTCCACCCCAT
TGACGTCAATGGGAGTTTGTTTTGGCACCAAAATCAACGGGACTTTCCAAAATGTCGTAACAACTCCGCC
CCATTGACGCAAATGGGCGGTAGGCGTGTACGGTGGGAGGTCTATATAAGCAGAGCTCTCTGGCTAACTA
GAGAACCCACTGCTTACTGGCTTATCGAAATTAATACGACTCACTATAGGGAGACCCAAGCTTGGTACCG
AGCTCGGATCCCCGGGTACCGAGCTCATGGTGAGCAAGGGCGAGGAGCTGTTCACCGGGGTGGTGCCCAT
CCTGGTCGAGCTGGACGGCGACGTAAACGGCCACAAGTTCAGCGTGTCCGGCGAGGGCGAGGGCGATGCC
ACCTACGGCAAGCTGACCCTGAAGTTCATCTGCACCACCGGCAAGCTGCCCGTGCCCTGGCCCACCCTCG
TGACCACCTTCGGCTACGGCGTGCAGTGCTTCGCCCGCTACCCCGACCACATGAAGCAGCACGACTTCTT
CAAGTCCGCCATGCCCGAAGGCTACGTCCAGGAGCGCACCATCTTCTTCAAGGACGACGGCAACTACAAG
ACCCGCGCCGAGGTGAAGTTCGAGGGCGACACCCTGGTGAACCGCATCGAGCTGAAGGGCATCGACTTCA
AGGAGGACGGCAACATCCTGGGGCACAAGCTGGAGTACAACTACAACAGCCACAACGTCTATATCATGGC
CGACAAGCAGAAGAACGGCATCAAGGTGAACTTCAAGATCCGCCACAACATCGAGGACGGCAGCGTGCAG
CTCGCCGACCACTACCAGCAGAACACCCCCATCGGCGACGGCCCCGTGCTGCTGCCCGACAACCACTACC
TGAGCTACCAGTCCGCCCTGAGCAAAGACCCCAACGAGAAGCGCGATCACATGGTCCTGCTGGAGTTCGT
GACCGCCGCCGGGATCACTCTCGGCATGGACGAGCTGTACAAGCCGAATTCCCGGGTCTCAGCCATGGAC
TCGGGCCGGGACTTCCTGACCCTGCACGGCCTACAGGATGATGAGGATCTACAGGCGCTGCTGAAGGGCA
GCCAGCTCCTGAAGGTGAAGTCCAGCTCATGGAGGAGAGAGCGCTTCTACAAGTTGCAGGAGGACTGCAA
GACCATCTGGCAGGAGTCCCGCAAGGTCATGCGGACCCCGGAGTCCCAGCTGTTCTCCATCGAGGACATT
CAGGAGGTGCGAATGGGGCACCGCACGGAGGGTCTGGAGAAGTTCGCCCGTGATGTGCCCGAGGACCGCT
GCTTCTCCATTGTCTTCAAGGACCAGCGCAATACACTAGACCTCATCGCCCCATCGCCAGCTGATGCCCA
GCACTGGGTGCTGGGGCTGCACAAGATCATCCACCACTCAGGCTCCATGGACCAGCGTCAGAAGCTACAG
CACTGGATTCACTCCTGCTTGCGAAAAGCTGACAAAAACAAGGACAACAAGATGAGCTTCAAGGAGCTGC
AGAACTTCCTGAAGGAGCTCAACATCTGATATCGGTACCGCGGCCGCTCGAGCATGCATCTAGAGGGCCC
TATTCTATAGTGTCACCTAAATGCTAGAGCTCGCTGATCAGCCTCGACTGTGCCTTCTAGTTGCCAGCCA
TCTGTTGTTTGCCCCTCCCCCGTGCCTTCCTTGACCCTGGAAGGTGCCACTCCCACTGTCCTTTCCTAAT
AAAATGAGGAAATTGCATCGCATTGTCTGAGTAGGTGTCATTCTATTCTGGGGGGTGGGGTGGGGCAGGA
CAGCAAGGGGGAGGATTGGGAAGACAATAGCAGGCATGCTGGGGATGCGGTGGGCTCTATGGCTTCTGAG
GCGGAAAGAACCAGCTGGGGCTCTAGGGGGTATCCCC
[124 nt withheld, positions 2558-2681]
C
[91 nt withheld, positions 2683-2773]
A
[49 nt withheld, positions 2775-2823]
CCTTTGACGTTGGAGTCCACGTTCTTT
[37 nt withheld, positions 2851-2887]
ACCCTATCTCGGTCTATTCTTTTGATTTATAAGGGATTTTGCCGATTTCGGCCTATTGGTTAAAAAATGA
GCTGATTTAACAAAAATTTAACGCGAATTAATTCTGTGGAATGTGTGTCAGTTAGGGTGTGGAAAGTCCC
CAGGCTCCCCAGCAGGCAGAAGTATGCAAAGCATGCATCTCAATTAGTCAGCAACCAGGTGTGGAAAGTC
CCCAGGCTCCCCAGCAGGCAGAAGTATGCAAAGCATGCATCTCAATTAGTCAGCAACCATAGTCCCGCCC
CTAACTCCGCCCATCCCGCCCCTAACTCCGCCCAGTTCCGCCCATTCTCCGCCCCATGGCTGACTAATTT
TTTTTATTTATGCAGAGGCCGAGGCCGCCTCTGCCTCTGAGCTATTCCAGAAGTAGTGAGGAGGCTTTTT
TGGAGGCCTAGGCTTTTGCAAAAAGCTCCCGGGAGCTTGTATATCCATTTTCGGATCTGATCAAGAGACA
GGATGAGGATCGTTTCGCATGATTGAACAAGATGGATTGCACGCAGGTTCTCCGGCCGCTTGGGTGGAGA
GGCTATTCGGCTATGACTGGGCACAACAGACAATCGGCTGCTCTGATGCCGCCGTGTTCCGGCTGTCAGC
GCAGGGGCGCCCGGTTCTTTTTGTCAAGACCGACCTGTCCGGTGCCCTGAATGAACTGCAGGACGAGGCA
GCGCGGCTATCGTGGCTGGCCACGACGGGCGTTCCTTGCGCAGCTGTGCTCGACGTTGTCACTGAAGCGG
GAAGGGACTGGCTGCTATTGGGCGAAGTGCCGGGGCAGGATCTCCTGTCATCTCACCTTGCTCCTGCCGA
GAAAGTATCCATCATGGCTGATGCAATGCGGCGGCTGCATACGCTTGATCCGGCTACCTGCCCATTCGAC
CACCAAGCGAAACATCGCATCGAGCGAGCACGTACTCGGATGGAAGCCGGTCTTGTCGATCAGGATGATC
TGGACGAAGAGCATCAGGGGCTCGCGCCAGCCGAACTGTTCGCCAGGCTCAAGGCGCGCATGCCCGACGG
CGAGGATCTCGTCGTGACCCATGGCGATGCCTGCTTGCCGAATATCATGGTGGAAAATGGCCGCTTTTCT
GGATTCATCGACTGTGGCCGGCTGGGTGTGGCGGACCGCTATCAGGACATAGCGTTGGCTACCCGTGATA
TTGCTGAAGAGCTTGGCGGCGAATGGGCTGACCGCTTCCTCGTGCTTTACGGTATCGCCGCTCCCGATTC
GCAGCGCATCGCCTTCTATCGCCTTCTTGACGAGTTCTTCTGAGCGGGACTCTGGGGTTCGAAATGACCG
ACCAAGCGACGCCCAACCTGCCATCACGAGATTTCGATTCCACCGCCGCCTTCTATGAAAGGTTGGGCTT
CGGAATCGTTTTCCGGGACGCCGGCTGGATGATCCTCCAGCGCGGGGATCTCATGCTGGAGTTCTTCGCC
CACCCCAACTTGTTTATTGCAGCTTATAATGGTTACAAATAAAGCAATAGCATCACAAATTTCACAAATA
AAGCATTTTTTTCACTGCATTCTAGTTGTGGTTTGTCCAAACTCATCAATGTATCTTATCATGTCTGTAT
ACCGTCGACCTCTAGCTAGAGCTTGGCGTAATCATGGTCATAGCTGTTTCCTGTGTGAAATTGTTATCCG
CTCACAATTCCACACAACATACGAGCCGGAAGCATAAAGTGTAAAGCCTGGGGTGCCTAATGAGTGAGCT
AACTCACATTAATTGCGTTGCGCTCACTGCCCGCTTTCCAGTCGGGAAACCTGTCGTGCCAGCTGCATTA
ATGAATCGGCCAACGCGCGGGGAGAGGCGGTTTGCGTATTGGGCGCTCTTCCGCTTCCTCGCTCACTGAC
TCGCTGCGCTCGGTCGTTCGGCTGCGGCGAGCGGTATCAGCTCACTCAAAGGCGGTAATACGGTTATCCA
CAGAATCAGGGGATAACGCAGGAAAGAACATGTGAGCAAAAGGCCAGCAAAAGGCCAGGAACCGTAAAAA
GGCCGCGTTGCTGGCGTTTTTCCATAGGCTCCGCCCCCCTGACGAGCATCACAAAAATCGACGCTCAAGT
CAGAGGTGGCGAAACCCGACAGGACTATAAAGATACCAGGCGTTTCCCCCTGGAAGCTCCCTCGTGCGCT
CTCCTGTTCCGACCCTGCCGCTTACCGGATACCTGTCCGCCTTTCTCCCTTCGGGAAGCGTGGCGCTTTC
TCATAGCTCACGCTGTAGGTATCTCAGTTCGGTGTAGGTCGTTCGCTCCAAGCTGGGCTGTGTGCACGAA
CCCCCCGTTCAGCCCGACCGCTGCGCCTTATCCGGTAACTATCGTCTTGAGTCCAACCCGGTAAGACACG
ACTTATCGCCACTGGCAGCAGCCACTGGTAACAGGATTAGCAGAGCGAGGTATGTAGGCGGTGCTACAGA
GTTCTTGAAGTGGTGGCCTAACTACGGCTACACTAGAAGAACAGTATTTGGTATCTGCGCTCTGCTGAAG
CCAGTTACCTTCGGAAAAAGAGTTGGTAGCTCTTGATCCGGCAAACAAACCACCGCTGGTAGCGGTGGTT
TTTTTGTTTGCAAGCAGCAGATTACGCGCAGAAAAAAAGGATCTCAAGAAGATCCTTTGATCTTTTCTAC
GGGGTCTGACGCTCAGTGGAACGAAAACTCACGTTAAGGGATTTTGGTCATGAGATTATCAAAAAGGATC
TTCACCTAGATCCTTTTAAATTAAAAATGAAGTTTTAAATCAATCTAAAGTATATATGAGTAAACTTGGT
CTGACAGTTACCAATGCTTAATCAGTGAGGCACCTATCTCAGCGATCTGTCTATTTCGTTCATCCATAGT
TGCCTGACTCCCCGTCGTGTAGATAACTACGATACGGGAGGGCTTACCATCTGGCCCCAGTGCTGCAATG
ATACCGCGAGACCCACGCTCACCGGCTCCAGATTTATCAGCAATAAACCAGCCAGCCGGAAGGGCCGAGC
GCAGAAGTGGTCCTGCAACTTTATCCGCCTCCATCCAGTCTATTAATTGTTGCCGGGAAGCTAGAGTAAG
TAGTTCGCCAGTTAATAGTTTGCGCAACGTTGTTGCCATTGCTACAGGCATCGTGGTGTCACGCTCGTCG
TTTGGTATGGCTTCATTCAGCTCCGGTTCCCAACGATCAAGGCGAGTTACATGATCCCCCATGTTGTGCA
AAAAAGCGGTTAGCTCCTTCGGTCCTCCGATCGTTGTCAGAAGTAAGTTGGCCGCAGTGTTATCACTCAT
GGTTATGGCAGCACTGCATAATTCTCTTACTGTCATGCCATCCGTAAGATGCTTTTCTGTGACTGGTGAG
TACTCAACCAAGTCATTCTGAGAATAGTGTATGCGGCGACCGAGTTGCTCTTGCCCGGCGTCAATACGGG
ATAATACCGCGCCACATAGCAGAACTTTAAAAGTGCTCATCATTGGAAAACGTTCTTCGGGGCGAAAACT
CTCAAGGATCTTACCGCTGTTGAGATCCAGTTCGATGTAACCCACTCGTGCACCCAACTGATCTTCAGCA
TCTTTTACTTTCACCAGCGTTTCTGGGTGAGCAAAAACAGGAAGGCAAAATGCCGCAAAAAAGGGAATAA
GGGCGACACGGAAATGTTGAATACTCATACTCTTCCTTTTTCAATATTATTGAAGCATTTATCAGGGTTA
TTGTCTCATGAGCGGATACATATTTGAATGTATTTAGAAAAATAAACAAATAGGGGTTCCGCGCACATTT
CCCCGAAAAGTGCCA
Features (pLannotate 1.2.2; 23 found; start..end, strand, type, name):
     37..89      -  misc_feature   bom (fragment): basis of mobility region from pBR322
    244..623     +  enhancer       CMV enhancer: human cytomegalovirus immediate early enhancer
    624..827     +  promoter       CMV promoter: human cytomegalovirus (CMV) immediate early promoter
    823..856     +  LTR            5' LTR (truncated) (fragment): truncated 5' long terminal repeat (LTR) from HIV-1
    872..890     +  promoter       T7 promoter: promoter for bacteriophage T7 RNA polymerase
    916..936     -  misc_feature   MCS (fragment): pUC18/19 multiple cloning site
    937..1653    +  CDS            EYFP: EYFP is a basic (constitutively fluorescent) green/yellow fluorescent protein published in 1996, derived from Aequorea victoria. It is reported to be a very rapidly-maturing weak dimer with high acid sensitivity.
   1675..2196    +  CDS            PLCD1 (fragment): PLCD1_HUMAN - Experimental evidence at protein level: Swiss-Prot protein existence level 1. The production of the second messenger molecules diacylglycerol (DAG) and inositol 1,4,5-trisphosphate (IP3) is mediated by activated phosphatidylinositol-specific phospholipase C enzymes (PubMed:9188725). Essential for trophoblast and placental development (By similarity). Binds phosphatidylinositol 4,5-bisphosphate (PubMed:7890667, PubMed:9188725). From Homo sapiens (Human).
   2244..2262    -  promoter       SP6 promoter: promoter for bacteriophage SP6 RNA polymerase
   2288..2512    +  polyA_signal   bGH poly(A) signal: bovine growth hormone polyadenylation signal
   2516..2537    +  promoter       SV40 promoter (fragment): SV40 enhancer and early promoter
   2558..2986    +  rep_origin     f1 ori (sequence partly withheld): f1 bacteriophage origin of replication; arrow indicates direction of (+) strand synthesis
   3000..3329    +  promoter       SV40 promoter: SV40 enhancer and early promoter
   3396..4187    +  CDS            neo: KKA2_KLEPN - Also known as kan, nptII. Experimental evidence at protein level: Swiss-Prot protein existence level 1. Resistance to kanamycin, neomycin, paromomycin, ribostamycin, butirosin and gentamicin B. From Klebsiella pneumoniae.
   4211..4369    +  CDS            ble (fragment): BLE_KLEPN - Experimental evidence at protein level: Swiss-Prot protein existence level 1. Binding protein with a strong affinity to the bleomycin family of antibiotics. Binds to CL990; an antimitotic-antibiotic compound. From Klebsiella pneumoniae.
   4364..4485    +  polyA_signal   SV40 poly(A) signal: SV40 polyadenylation signal
   4558..4574    -  protein_bind   lac operator: The lac repressor binds to the lac operator to inhibit transcription in E. coli. This inhibition can be relieved by adding lactose or isopropyl-β-D-thiogalactopyranoside (IPTG). lac repressor encoded by lacI
   4582..4612    -  promoter       lac promoter: promoter for the E. coli lac operon
   4627..4648    -  protein_bind   CAP binding site: CAP binding activates transcription in the presence of cAMP. E. coli catabolite activator protein
   4661..4753    -  CDS            lacI (fragment): lac repressor; lacI; The lac repressor binds to the lac operator to inhibit transcription in E. coli. This inhibition can be relieved by adding lactose or isopropyl-β-D-thiogalactopyranoside (IPTG).
   4936..5524    -  rep_origin     ori: high-copy-number ColE1/pMB1/pBR322/pUC origin of replication
   5695..6555    -  CDS            AmpR: β-lactamase; bla; confers resistance to ampicillin, carbenicillin, and related antibiotics
   6556..6660    -  promoter       AmpR promoter: bla
