[The description below was written by a language model from this plasmid's Addgene catalogue record and pLannotate feature annotations shown in this document.]
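Description:
PIP2-YFP(ST) sensor is a mammalian expression plasmid built on the pcDNA3 backbone, with a sequenced length of about 6.7 kb. It is propagated in E. coli through a high-copy ColE1/pUC-type origin and selected with ampicillin via the β-lactamase gene. An f1 origin is also present. For selection in mammalian cells, an SV40 early promoter drives a neomycin phosphotransferase gene terminated by an SV40 polyadenylation signal, conferring G418 resistance. Small annotated fragments such as the ble, lacI, lac promoter/operator and truncated HIV-1 LTR hits appear to be backbone remnants or short similarity matches rather than functional parts.

The payload is a single fusion open reading frame placed between the human CMV immediate-early enhancer/promoter and the bovine growth hormone polyadenylation signal, flanked by the T7 and SP6 promoters typical of pcDNA3. An EYFP-type yellow fluorescent protein lies at the N-terminal end, followed after a short linker by a fragment of human phospholipase C delta 1 (PLCD1), named in the record as its PH domain. This domain binds phosphatidylinositol 4,5-bisphosphate, so the fluorescent fusion sits at the plasma membrane when PIP2 is abundant and moves to the cytosol when PIP2 is hydrolysed, for example after agonist-induced phospholipase C activation. The record does not explain what the "ST" designation of the YFP variant means.

The stated purpose is real-time measurement of changes in PIP2 levels in live cells. The associated publication describes a fluorescence resonance energy transfer approach, which implies that this YFP fusion serves as one partner alongside a complementary fluorescent PH-domain construct, although that partner is not specified in this record.
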