Addgene plasmid #170354: PIP2-YFP(ST) sensor
Purpose: YFP(ST)-PH fusion used to measure realtime changes in PIP2 levels.
Depositing lab: Kees Jalink. Depositing organization: Netherlands Cancer Institute. Publication: Monitoring agonist-induced phospholipase C activation in live cells by fluorescence resonance energy transfer. van der Wal J, Habets R, Várnai P, Balla T, Jalink K. J Biol Chem. 2001 May 4. 276(18):15337-44. 10.1074/jbc.M007194200 PubMed 11152673.
Backbone
  Vector backbone: pcDNA3
  Backbone size w/o insert (bp): 5500
  Vector type: Mammalian Expression
  Selectable markers: Neomycin (select with G418)
Growth in bacteria
  Bacterial resistance: Ampicillin, 100 μg/mL
  Growth temperature: 37°C
  Growth strain: DH5alpha
  Copy number: High Copy
Gene/Insert
  Gene/Insert name: YFP(ST)-PH
  Species: H. sapiens (human)
  Entrez Gene: PLCD1 (a.k.a. NDNC3, PLC-III)
  Promoter: CMV
  Cloning method: Restriction Enzyme; 5′ cloning site Unknown (unknown if destroyed)
Terms and licenses: Academic/Nonprofit Terms; Industry Terms: Not Available to Industry
How to cite: PIP2-YFP(ST) sensor was a gift from Kees Jalink (Addgene plasmid # 170354 ; http://n2t.net/addgene:170354 ; RRID:Addgene_170354)
