>Addgene plasmid #170354 | PIP2-YFP(ST) sensor | depositor partial sequence | sequence record 330184 | ORF encoding YFP(ST)-PH
ATGGTGAGCAAGGGCGAGGAGCTGTTCACCGGGGTGGTGCCCATCCTGGTCGAGCTGGACGGCGACGTAA
ACGGCCACAAGTTCAGCGTGTCCGGCGAGGGCGAGGGCGATGCCACCTACGGCAAGCTGACCCTGAAGTT
CATCTGCACCACCGGCAAGCTGCCCGTGCCCTGGCCCACCCTCGTGACCACCTTCGGCTACGGCGTGCAG
TGCTTCGCCCGCTACCCCGACCACATGAAGCAGCACGACTTCTTCAAGTCCGCCATGCCCGAAGGCTACG
TCCAGGAGCGCACCATCTTCTTCAAGGACGACGGCAACTACAAGACCCGCGCCGAGGTGAAGTTCGAGGG
CGACACCCTGGTGAACCGCATCGAGCTGAAGGGCATCGACTTCAAGGAGGACGGCAACATCCTGGGGCAC
AAGCTGGAGTACAACTACAACAGCCACAACGTCTATATCATGGCCGACAAGCAGAAGAACGGCATCAAGG
TGAACTTCAAGATCCGCCACAACATCGAGGACGGCAGCGTGCAGCTCGCCGACCACTACCAGCAGAACAC
CCCCATCGGCGACGGCCCCGTGCTGCTGCCCGACAACCACTACCTGAGCTACCAGTCCGCCCTGAGCAAA
GACCCCAACGAGAAGCGCGATCACATGGTCCTGCTGGAGTTCGTGACCGCCGCCGGGATCACTCTCGGCA
TGGACGAGCTGTACAAGCCGAATTCCCGGGTCTCAGCCATGGACTCGGGCCGGGACTTCCTGACCCTGCA
CGGCCTACAGGATGATGAGGATCTACAGGCGCTGCTGAAGGGCAGCCAGCTCCTGAAGGTGAAGTCCAGC
TCATGGAGGAGAGAGCGCTTCTACAAGTTGCAGGAGGACTGCAAGACCATCTGGCAGGAGTCCCGCAAGG
TCATGCGGACCCCGGAGTCCCAGCTGTTCTCCATCGAGGACATTCAGGAGGTGCGAATGGGGCACCGCAC
GGAGGGTCTGGAGAAGTTCGCCCGTGATGTGCCCGAGGACCGCTGCTTCTCCATTGTCTTCAAGGACCAG
CGCAATACACTAGACCTCATCGCCCCATCGCCAGCTGATGCCCAGCACTGGGTGCTGGGGCTGCACAAGA
TCATCCACCACTCAGGCTCCATGGACCAGCGTCAGAAGCTACAGCACTGGATTCACTCCTGCTTGCGAAA
AGCTGACAAAAACAAGGACAACAAGATGAGCTTCAAGGAGCTGCAGAACTTCCTGAAGGAGCTCAACATC
TGA
